Addgene plasmid #162078: pSCAR_sgRNA_hygro-tagBFP-lox2272
Purpose: (Empty Backbone) 3rd generation lentivirus sgRNA delivery backbone with Cre-removable tagBFP reporter and hygromycin resistance
Depositing lab: Robert Manguso. Depositing organization: Broad Institute. Publication: In vivo screens using a selective CRISPR antigen removal lentiviral vector system reveal immune dependencies in renal cell carcinoma. Dubrot J, Lane-Reticker SK, Kessler EA, Ayer A, Mishra G, Wolfe CH, Zimmer MD, Du PP, Mahapatra A, Ockerman KM, Davis TGR, Kohnle IC, Pope HW, Allen PM, Olander KE, Iracheta-Vellve A, Doench JG, Haining WN, Yates KB, Manguso RT. Immunity. 2021 Jan 20. pii: S1074-7613(21)00001-7. doi: 10.1016/j.immuni.2021.01.001. PubMed 33497609.
Backbone
  Vector backbone: pRDA_118
  Backbone manufacturer: Broad Institute
  Backbone size (bp): 8332
  Modifications to backbone: EF1a-PuroR cassette replaced with synthesized EF1a-hygroR-2a-tagBFP_lox2272 cassette using traditional restriction enzyme cloning with XmaI and MluI
  Vector type: Mammalian Expression, Lentiviral, Cre/Lox, CRISPR
  Promoter: U6, EF1a
  Selectable markers: Hygromycin
Growth in bacteria
  Bacterial resistance: Ampicillin, 100 μg/mL
  Growth temperature: 37°C
  Growth strain: NEB Stable
  Copy number: Unknown
Gene/Insert
  Cloning method: Restriction Enzyme
  Sequencing primers: 5′ GACTATCATATGCTTACCGT; 3′ GGAGGAGAAAATGAAAGCCATACGGG
Terms and licenses: Academic/Nonprofit Terms; Industry Terms: Not Available to Industry
How to cite: pSCAR_sgRNA_hygro-tagBFP-lox2272 was a gift from Robert Manguso (Addgene plasmid # 162078 ; http://n2t.net/addgene:162078 ; RRID:Addgene_162078)
