[The description below was written by a language model from this plasmid's Addgene catalogue record and pLannotate feature annotations shown in this document.]
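Description:
pSCAR_sgRNA_hygro-tagBFP-lox2272 is an empty third-generation lentiviral backbone for delivering a single guide RNA to mammalian cells, built from the pRDA_118 vector by swapping its EF1a-PuroR cassette for a synthesized EF1a-hygroR-2A-tagBFP cassette flanked by lox2272 sites. In bacteria it replicates from a high-copy ColE1/pUC-type origin and is selected with ampicillin through the β-lactamase gene. An f1 origin, an SV40 origin and leftover lac, T3 and T7 elements are also present in the plasmid backbone.

The viral portion has the usual third-generation, self-inactivating layout. An RSV promoter drives a truncated HIV-1 5' LTR, followed by the Ψ packaging signal with a gag fragment, the RRE for Rev-dependent export, a cPPT/CTS, a WPRE and a ΔU3 3' LTR with an SV40 polyadenylation signal downstream.

Within this frame, a human U6 Pol III promoter sits directly upstream of the Streptococcus pyogenes Cas9 guide scaffold. No targeting spacer is recorded, consistent with the empty-backbone status, and the user clones one in. Downstream, the EF-1α core promoter with its intron A expresses hygromycin phosphotransferase and the blue fluorescent protein TagBFP from one transcript, separated by a 2A sequence. Transduced cells can therefore be selected with hygromycin and tracked by fluorescence.

Because the two lox2272 sites lie in the same orientation on either side of the promoter and both coding sequences, Cre recombinase excises the whole selection and reporter unit after integration while leaving the U6-sgRNA cassette in place. According to the associated publication title, this "selective CRISPR antigen removal" design supports in vivo CRISPR screens.
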