Features (pLannotate 1.2.2; 32 found; start..end, strand, type, name):
    711..1299    +  rep_origin     ori: high-copy-number ColE1/pMB1/pBR322/pUC origin of replication
   1482..1574    +  CDS            lacI (fragment): lac repressor; lacI; The lac repressor binds to the lac operator to inhibit transcription in E. coli. This inhibition can be relieved by adding lactose or isopropyl-β-D-thiogalactopyranoside (IPTG).
   1587..1608    +  protein_bind   CAP binding site: CAP binding activates transcription in the presence of cAMP. E. coli catabolite activator protein
   1623..1653    +  promoter       lac promoter: promoter for the E. coli lac operon
   1661..1677    +  protein_bind   lac operator: The lac repressor binds to the lac operator to inhibit transcription in E. coli. This inhibition can be relieved by adding lactose or isopropyl-β-D-thiogalactopyranoside (IPTG). lac repressor encoded by lacI
   1722..1740    +  promoter       T3 promoter: promoter for bacteriophage T3 RNA polymerase
   1768..1994    +  promoter       RSV promoter: Rous sarcoma virus enhancer/promoter
   1995..2175    +  LTR            5' LTR (truncated): truncated 5' long terminal repeat (LTR) from HIV-1
   2222..2347    +  misc_feature   HIV-1 Ψ: packaging signal of human immunodeficiency virus type 1
   2331..2694    +  CDS            HIV-1 gag (fragment): gag protein from human immunodeficiency virus 1; gag
   2840..3073    +  misc_feature   RRE: The Rev response element (RRE) of HIV-1 allows for Rev-dependent mRNA export from the nucleus to the cytoplasm.
   3450..3477    +  CDS            Rev (fragment): human immunodeficiency virus 1 (HIV-1) Rev protein; rev; enhances nuclear export of unspliced and incompletely spliced viral mRNAs
   3483..3723    +  promoter       U6 promoter: RNA polymerase III promoter for human U6 snRNA
   3753..3828    +  misc_RNA       gRNA scaffold: guide RNA scaffold for the Streptococcus pyogenes CRISPR/Cas9 system
   3890..4007    +  misc_feature   cPPT/CTS: central polypurine tract and central termination sequence of HIV-1
   4066..4099    +  protein_bind   lox2272: Cre-mediated recombination occurs in the 8-bp core sequence (GGATACTT). lox2272 sites are compatible with each other, but incompatible with loxP or loxN sites (Lee and Saito, 1988). Cre recombinase
   4107..4173    +  CDS            small t antigen (fragment): SV40 (simian virus 40) small t antigen
   4199..4410    +  promoter       EF-1α core promoter: core promoter for human elongation factor EF-1α
   4411..5349    +  intron         EF-1α intron A: intron upstream of the start codon of human EF-1α
   5374..6396    +  CDS            hph: KHYB_ECOLX - Experimental evidence at protein level: Swiss-Prot protein existence level 1. The aminoglycoside phosphotransferases achieve inactivation of their antibiotic substrates by phosphorylation. Only phosphorylates hygromycin and closely related compounds such as demethyl analogs and destomycin. From Escherichia coli.
   6481..7176    +  CDS            TagBFP: TagBFP is a basic (constitutively fluorescent) blue fluorescent protein published in 2008, derived from Entacmaea quadricolor. It is reported to be a very rapidly-maturing monomer with very low acid sensitivity.
   7180..7213    +  protein_bind   lox2272: Cre-mediated recombination occurs in the 8-bp core sequence (GGATACTT). lox2272 sites are compatible with each other, but incompatible with loxP or loxN sites (Lee and Saito, 1988). Cre recombinase
   7229..7817    +  misc_feature   WPRE: woodchuck hepatitis virus posttranscriptional regulatory element
   7868..7887    +  misc_feature   cPPT/CTS (fragment): central polypurine tract and central termination sequence of HIV-1
   7889..8122    +  LTR            3' LTR (ΔU3): self-inactivating 3' long terminal repeat (LTR) from HIV-1
   8200..8321    +  polyA_signal   SV40 poly(A) signal: SV40 polyadenylation signal
   8361..8496    +  rep_origin     SV40 ori: SV40 origin of replication
   8517..8535    -  promoter       T7 promoter: promoter for bacteriophage T7 RNA polymerase
   8543..8698    +  CDS            lacZα (fragment): LacZα fragment of β-galactosidase; lacZ fragment
   8703..9131    +  rep_origin     f1 ori (sequence partly withheld): f1 bacteriophage origin of replication; arrow indicates direction of (+) strand synthesis
   9184..9288    +  promoter       AmpR promoter: bla
   9289..540     +  CDS            AmpR (across the origin): β-lactamase; bla; confers resistance to ampicillin, carbenicillin, and related antibiotics
>Addgene plasmid #162078 | pSCAR_sgRNA_hygro-tagBFP-lox2272 | addgene full sequence | sequence record 325286 | Addgene NGS Result
GAAAAGCATCTTACGGATGGCATGACAGTAAGAGAATTATGCAGTGCTGCCATAACCATGAGTGATAACA
CTGCGGCCAACTTACTTCTGACAACGATCGGAGGACCGAAGGAGCTAACCGCTTTTTTGCACAACATGGG
GGATCATGTAACTCGCCTTGATCGTTGGGAACCGGAGCTGAATGAAGCCATACCAAACGACGAGCGTGAC
ACCACGATGCCTGTAGCAATGGCAACAACGTTGCGCAAACTATTAACTGGCGAACTACTTACTCTAGCTT
CCCGGCAACAATTAATAGACTGGATGGAGGCGGATAAAGTTGCAGGACCACTTCTGCGCTCGGCCCTTCC
GGCTGGCTGGTTTATTGCTGATAAATCTGGAGCCGGTGAGCGTGGGTCTCGCGGTATCATTGCAGCACTG
GGGCCAGATGGTAAGCCCTCCCGTATCGTAGTTATCTACACGACGGGGAGTCAGGCAACTATGGATGAAC
GAAATAGACAGATCGCTGAGATAGGTGCCTCACTGATTAAGCATTGGTAACTGTCAGACCAAGTTTACTC
ATATATACTTTAGATTGATTTAAAACTTCATTTTTAATTTAAAAGGATCTAGGTGAAGATCCTTTTTGAT
AATCTCATGACCAAAATCCCTTAACGTGAGTTTTCGTTCCACTGAGCGTCAGACCCCGTAGAAAAGATCA
AAGGATCTTCTTGAGATCCTTTTTTTCTGCGCGTAATCTGCTGCTTGCAAACAAAAAAACCACCGCTACC
AGCGGTGGTTTGTTTGCCGGATCAAGAGCTACCAACTCTTTTTCCGAAGGTAACTGGCTTCAGCAGAGCG
CAGATACCAAATACTGTTCTTCTAGTGTAGCCGTAGTTAGGCCACCACTTCAAGAACTCTGTAGCACCGC
CTACATACCTCGCTCTGCTAATCCTGTTACCAGTGGCTGCTGCCAGTGGCGATAAGTCGTGTCTTACCGG
GTTGGACTCAAGACGATAGTTACCGGATAAGGCGCAGCGGTCGGGCTGAACGGGGGGTTCGTGCACACAG
CCCAGCTTGGAGCGAACGACCTACACCGAACTGAGATACCTACAGCGTGAGCTATGAGAAAGCGCCACGC
TTCCCGAAGGGAGAAAGGCGGACAGGTATCCGGTAAGCGGCAGGGTCGGAACAGGAGAGCGCACGAGGGA
GCTTCCAGGGGGAAACGCCTGGTATCTTTATAGTCCTGTCGGGTTTCGCCACCTCTGACTTGAGCGTCGA
TTTTTGTGATGCTCGTCAGGGGGGCGGAGCCTATGGAAAAACGCCAGCAACGCGGCCTTTTTACGGTTCC
TGGCCTTTTGCTGGCCTTTTGCTCACATGTTCTTTCCTGCGTTATCCCCTGATTCTGTGGATAACCGTAT
TACCGCCTTTGAGTGAGCTGATACCGCTCGCCGCAGCCGAACGACCGAGCGCAGCGAGTCAGTGAGCGAG
GAAGCGGAAGAGCGCCCAATACGCAAACCGCCTCTCCCCGCGCGTTGGCCGATTCATTAATGCAGCTGGC
ACGACAGGTTTCCCGACTGGAAAGCGGGCAGTGAGCGCAACGCAATTAATGTGAGTTAGCTCACTCATTA
GGCACCCCAGGCTTTACACTTTATGCTTCCGGCTCGTATGTTGTGTGGAATTGTGAGCGGATAACAATTT
CACACAGGAAACAGCTATGACCATGATTACGCCAAGCGCGCAATTAACCCTCACTAAAGGGAACAAAAGC
TGGAGCTGCAAGCTTAATGTAGTCTTATGCAATACTCTTGTAGTCTTGCAACATGGTAACGATGAGTTAG
CAACATGCCTTACAAGGAGAGAAAAAGCACCGTGCATGCCGATTGGTGGAAGTAAGGTGGTACGATCGTG
CCTTATTAGGAAGGCAACAGACGGGTCTGACATGGATTGGACGAACCACTGAATTGCCGCATTGCAGAGA
TATTGTATTTAAGTGCCTAGCTCGATACATAAACGGGTCTCTCTGGTTAGACCAGATCTGAGCCTGGGAG
CTCTCTGGCTAACTAGGGAACCCACTGCTTAAGCCTCAATAAAGCTTGCCTTGAGTGCTTCAAGTAGTGT
GTGCCCGTCTGTTGTGTGACTCTGGTAACTAGAGATCCCTCAGACCCTTTTAGTCAGTGTGGAAAATCTC
TAGCAGTGGCGCCCGAACAGGGACTTGAAAGCGAAAGGGAAACCAGAGGAGCTCTCTCGACGCAGGACTC
GGCTTGCTGAAGCGCGCACGGCAAGAGGCGAGGGGCGGCGACTGGTGAGTACGCCAAAAATTTTGACTAG
CGGAGGCTAGAAGGAGAGAGATGGGTGCGAGAGCGTCAGTATTAAGCGGGGGAGAATTAGATCGCGATGG
GAAAAAATTCGGTTAAGGCCAGGGGGAAAGAAAAAATATAAATTAAAACATATAGTATGGGCAAGCAGGG
AGCTAGAACGATTCGCAGTTAATCCTGGCCTGTTAGAAACATCAGAAGGCTGTAGACAAATACTGGGACA
GCTACAACCATCCCTTCAGACAGGATCAGAAGAACTTAGATCATTATATAATACAGTAGCAACCCTCTAT
TGTGTGCATCAAAGGATAGAGATAAAAGACACCAAGGAAGCTTTAGACAAGATAGAGGAAGAGCAAAACA
AAAGTAAGACCACCGCACAGCAAGCGGCCGCTGATCTTCAGACCTGGAGGAGGAGATATGAGGGACAATT
GGAGAAGTGAATTATATAAATATAAAGTAGTAAAAATTGAACCATTAGGAGTAGCACCCACCAAGGCAAA
GAGAAGAGTGGTGCAGAGAGAAAAAAGAGCAGTGGGAATAGGAGCTTTGTTCCTTGGGTTCTTGGGAGCA
GCAGGAAGCACTATGGGCGCAGCGTCAATGACGCTGACGGTACAGGCCAGACAATTATTGTCTGGTATAG
TGCAGCAGCAGAACAATTTGCTGAGGGCTATTGAGGCGCAACAGCATCTGTTGCAACTCACAGTCTGGGG
CATCAAGCAGCTCCAGGCAAGAATCCTGGCTGTGGAAAGATACCTAAAGGATCAACAGCTCCTGGGGATT
TGGGGTTGCTCTGGAAAACTCATTTGCACCACTGCTGTGCCTTGGAATGCTAGTTGGAGTAATAAATCTC
TGGAACAGATTTGGAATCACACGACCTGGATGGAGTGGGACAGAGAAATTAACAATTACACAAGCTTAAT
ACACTCCTTAATTGAAGAATCGCAAAACCAGCAAGAAAAGAATGAACAAGAATTATTGGAATTAGATAAA
TGGGCAAGTTTGTGGAATTGGTTTAACATAACAAATTGGCTGTGGTATATAAAATTATTCATAATGATAG
TAGGAGGCTTGGTAGGTTTAAGAATAGTTTTTGCTGTACTTTCTATAGTGAATAGAGTTAGGCAGGGATA
TTCACCATTATCGTTTCAGACCCACCTCCCAACCCCGAGGGGACCCGGTACCGAGGGCCTATTTCCCATG
ATTCCTTCATATTTGCATATACGATACAAGGCTGTTAGAGAGATAATTAGAATTAATTTGACTGTAAACA
CAAAGATATTAGTACAAAATACGTGACGTAGAAAGTAATAATTTCTTGGGTAGTTTGCAGTTTTAAAATT
ATGTTTTAAAATGGACTATCATATGCTTACCGTAACTTGAAAGTATTTCGATTTCTTGGCTTTATATATC
TTGTGGAAAGGACGAAACACCGGAGACGCTTTTTTCGTCTCAGTTTGAGAGCTAGAAATAGCAAGTTCAA
ATAAGGCTAGTCCGTTATCAACTTGAAAAAGTGGCACCGAGTCGGTGCTTTTTTGAATTCAAGCTTGGCG
TAACTAGATCTTGAGACAAATGGCAGTATTCATCCACAATTTTAAAAGAAAAGGGGGGATTGGGGGGTAC
AGTGCAGGGGAAAGAATAGTAGACATAATAGCAACAGACATACAAACTAAAGAATTACAAAAACAAATTA
CAAAAATTCAAAATTTTCGGGTTTATTACAGGGACAGCAGAGATCCACTTTGGCGCCGGCTCGAGGGGGC
CCGGGATAACTTCGTATAGGATACTTTATACGAAGTTATTGCAAAGATGGATAAAGTTTTAAACAGAGAG
GAATCTTTGCAGCTAATGGACCTTCTAGGTCTTGAAAGGAGTGGGAATTGGCTCCGGTGCCCGTCAGTGG
GCAGAGCGCACATCGCCCACAGTCCCCGAGAAGTTGGGGGGAGGGGTCGGCAATTGATCCGGTGCCTAGA
GAAGGTGGCGCGGGGTAAACTGGGAAAGTGATGTCGTGTACTGGCTCCGCCTTTTTCCCGAGGGTGGGGG
AGAACCGTATATAAGTGCAGTAGTCGCCGTGAACGTTCTTTTTCGCAACGGGTTTGCCGCCAGAACACAG
GTAAGTGCCGTGTGTGGTTCCCGCGGGCCTGGCCTCTTTACGGGTTATGGCCCTTGCGTGCCTTGAATTA
CTTCCACCTGGCTGCAGTACGTGATTCTTGATCCCGAGCTTCGGGTTGGAAGTGGGTGGGAGAGTTCGAG
GCCTTGCGCTTAAGGAGCCCCTTCGCCTCGTGCTTGAGTTGAGGCCTGGCCTGGGCGCTGGGGCCGCCGC
GTGCGAATCTGGTGGCACCTTCGCGCCTGTCTCGCTGCTTTCGATAAGTCTCTAGCCATTTAAAATTTTT
GATGACCTGCTGCGACGCTTTTTTTCTGGCAAGATAGTCTTGTAAATGCGGGCCAAGATCTGCACACTGG
TATTTCGGTTTTTGGGGCCGCGGGCGGCGACGGGGCCCGTGCGTCCCAGCGCACATGTTCGGCGAGGCGG
GGCCTGCGAGCGCGGCCACCGAGAATCGGACGGGGGTAGTCTCAAGCTGGCCGGCCTGCTCTGGTGCCTG
GCCTCGCGCCGCCGTGTATCGCCCCGCCCTGGGCGGCAAGGCTGGCCCGGTCGGCACCAGTTGCGTGAGC
GGAAAGATGGCCGCTTCCCGGCCCTGCTGCAGGGAGCTCAAAATGGAGGACGCGGCGCTCGGGAGAGCGG
GCGGGTGAGTCACCCACACAAAGGAAAAGGGCCTTTCCGTCCTCAGCCGTCGCTTCATGTGACTCCACGG
AGTACCGGGCGCCGTCCAGGCACCTCGATTAGTTCTCGAGCTTTTGGAGTACGTCGTCTTTAGGTTGGGG
GGAGGGGTTTTATGCGATGGAGTTTCCCCACACTGAGTGGGTGGAGACTGAAGTTAGGCCAGCTTGGCAC
TTGATGTAATTCTCCTTGGAATTTGCCCTTTTTGAGTTTGGATCTTGGTTCATTCTCAAGCCTCAGACAG
TGGTTCAAAGTTTTTTTCTTCCATTTCAGGTGTCGTGACGTACGGCCACCACCATGAAGAAGCCTGAGCT
GACCGCCACATCCGTGGAGAAGTTCCTGATCGAGAAGTTTGACTCTGTGAGCGATCTGATGCAGCTGTCT
GAGGGCGAGGAGAGCAGGGCCTTCAGCTTCGACGTGGGCGGAAGGGGCTACGTGCTGAGAGTGAACAGCT
GCGCCGACGGATTCTACAAGGATAGATACGTGTACCGCCACTTTGCTTCCGCCGCTCTGCCAATCCCTGA
GGTGCTGGACATCGGCGAGTTCTCCGAGTCTCTGACCTACTGTATCAGCAGGAGAGCCCAGGGAGTGACC
CTGCAGGATCTGCCTGAGACAGAGCTGCCAGCCGTGCTGCAGCCAGTGGCTGAGGCTATGGACGCTATCG
CCGCTGCCGATCTGTCTCAGACAAGCGGCTTCGGACCCTTTGGCCCTCAGGGCATCGGACAGTACACCAC
ATGGCGCGACTTCATCTGCGCTATCGCCGATCCCCACGTGTACCACTGGCAGACCGTGATGGACGATACA
GTGAGCGCCTCCGTGGCTCAGGCCCTGGACGAGCTGATGCTGTGGGCCGAGGATTGTCCTGAGGTGCGGC
ACCTGGTGCACGCTGACTTCGGCTCCAACAACGTGCTGACCGATAACGGACGCATCACAGCCGTGATCGA
CTGGAGCGAGGCTATGTTTGGCGATTCCCAGTACGAGGTGGCCAACATCTTCTTTTGGAGGCCATGGCTG
GCTTGCATGGAGCAGCAGACCAGATACTTCGAGCGGCGCCACCCTGAGCTGGCTGGATCTCCAAGGCTGA
GAGCTTACATGCTGAGGATCGGACTGGACCAGCTGTACCAGAGCCTGGTGGATGGCAACTTTGACGATGC
TGCTTGGGCTCAGGGACGGTGCGACGCTATCGTGCGCTCCGGAGCTGGAACCGTGGGAAGAACACAGATC
GCCAGGAGATCTGCTGCCGTGTGGACAGACGGATGCGTGGAGGTGCTGGCTGATTCTGGAAACCGGCGCC
CAAGCACCCGGCCCCGCGCTAAGGACCTGCAGCTGCAGGGATCCGGAGCTACAAACTTCTCTCTGCTGAA
GCAGGCTGGCGATGTGGAGGAGAACCCAGGACCCGCCAGCTCCGAGCTGATCAAGGAGAACATGCACATG
AAGCTGTACATGGAGGGCACCGTGGACAACCACCACTTTAAGTGCACATCTGAGGGCGAGGGAAAGCCCT
ACGAGGGAACCCAGACAATGCGGATCAAGGTGGTGGAGGGCGGACCTCTGCCATTCGCTTTTGACATCCT
GGCCACCAGCTTCCTGTACGGCTCCAAGACCTTTATCAACCACACACAGGGAATCCCAGACTTCTTTAAG
CAGTCCTTCCCCGAGGGCTTTACCTGGGAGCGGGTGACCACATACGAGGATGGCGGAGTGCTGACCGCCA
CACAGGACACAAGCCTGCAGGATGGATGTCTGATCTACAACGTGAAGATCCGCGGCGTGAACTTCACCTC
CAACGGACCTGTGATGCAGAAGAAGACACTGGGCTGGGAGGCCTTTACCGAGACACTGTACCCAGCTGAC
GGCGGACTGGAGGGAAGGAACGATATGGCCCTGAAGCTGGTGGGCGGATCTCACCTGATCGCTAACATCA
AGACCACATACAGAAGCAAGAAGCCCGCCAAGAACCTGAAGATGCCTGGCGTGTACTACGTGGACTACAG
GCTGGAGAGAATCAAGGAGGCTAACAACGAGACCTACGTGGAGCAGCACGAGGTGGCTGTGGCCAGATAC
TGTGATCTGCCAAGCAAGCTGGGCCACAAGCTGAATTAGATAACTTCGTATAGGATACTTTATACGAAGT
TATACGCGTTAAGTCGACAATCAACCTCTGGATTACAAAATTTGTGAAAGATTGACTGGTATTCTTAACT
ATGTTGCTCCTTTTACGCTATGTGGATACGCTGCTTTAATGCCTTTGTATCATGCTATTGCTTCCCGTAT
GGCTTTCATTTTCTCCTCCTTGTATAAATCCTGGTTGCTGTCTCTTTATGAGGAGTTGTGGCCCGTTGTC
AGGCAACGTGGCGTGGTGTGCACTGTGTTTGCTGACGCAACCCCCACTGGTTGGGGCATTGCCACCACCT
GTCAGCTCCTTTCCGGGACTTTCGCTTTCCCCCTCCCTATTGCCACGGCGGAACTCATCGCCGCCTGCCT
TGCCCGCTGCTGGACAGGGGCTCGGCTGTTGGGCACTGACAATTCCGTGGTGTTGTCGGGGAAATCATCG
TCCTTTCCTTGGCTGCTCGCCTGTGTTGCCACCTGGATTCTGCGCGGGACGTCCTTCTGCTACGTCCCTT
CGGCCCTCAATCCAGCGGACCTTCCTTCCCGCGGCCTGCTGCCGGCTCTGCGGCCTCTTCCGCGTCTTCG
CCTTCGCCCTCAGACGAGTCGGATCTCCCTTTGGGCCGCCTCCCCGCGTCGACTTTAAGACCAATGACTT
ACAAGGCAGCTGTAGATCTTAGCCACTTTTTAAAAGAAAAGGGGGGACTGGAAGGGCTAATTCACTCCCA
ACGAAGACAAGATCTGCTTTTTGCTTGTACTGGGTCTCTCTGGTTAGACCAGATCTGAGCCTGGGAGCTC
TCTGGCTAACTAGGGAACCCACTGCTTAAGCCTCAATAAAGCTTGCCTTGAGTGCTTCAAGTAGTGTGTG
CCCGTCTGTTGTGTGACTCTGGTAACTAGAGATCCCTCAGACCCTTTTAGTCAGTGTGGAAAATCTCTAG
CAGTACGTATAGTAGTTCATGTCATCTTATTATTCAGTATTTATAACTTGCAAAGAAATGAATATCAGAG
AGTGAGAGGAACTTGTTTATTGCAGCTTATAATGGTTACAAATAAAGCAATAGCATCACAAATTTCACAA
ATAAAGCATTTTTTTCACTGCATTCTAGTTGTGGTTTGTCCAAACTCATCAATGTATCTTATCATGTCTG
GCTCTAGCTATCCCGCCCCTAACTCCGCCCATCCCGCCCCTAACTCCGCCCAGTTCCGCCCATTCTCCGC
CCCATGGCTGACTAATTTTTTTTATTTATGCAGAGGCCGAGGCCGCCTCGGCCTCTGAGCTATTCCAGAA
GTAGTGAGGAGGCTTTTTTGGAGGCCTAGGGACGTACCCAATTCGCCCTATAGTGAGTCGTATTACGCGC
GCTCACTGGCCGTCGTTTTACAACGTCGTGACTGGGAAAACCCTGGCGTTACCCAACTTAATCGCCTTGC
AGCACATCCCCCTTTCGCCAGCTGGCGTAATAGCGAAGAGGCCCGCACCGATCGCCCTTCCCAACAGTTG
CGCAGCCTGAATGGCGAATGGG
[124 nt withheld, positions 8703-8826]
C
[91 nt withheld, positions 8828-8918]
A
[49 nt withheld, positions 8920-8968]
CCTTTGACGTTGGAGTCCACGTTCTTT
[37 nt withheld, positions 8996-9032]
ACCCTATCTCGGTCTATTCTTTTGATTTATAAGGGATTTTGCCGATTTCGGCCTATTGGTTAAAAAATGA
GCTGATTTAACAAAAATTTAACGCGAATTTTAACAAAATATTAACGCTTACAATTTAGGTGGCACTTTTC
GGGGAAATGTGCGCGGAACCCCTATTTGTTTATTTTTCTAAATACATTCAAATATGTATCCGCTCATGAG
ACAATAACCCTGATAAATGCTTCAATAATATTGAAAAAGGAAGAGTATGAGTATTCAACATTTCCGTGTC
GCCCTTATTCCCTTTTTTGCGGCATTTTGCCTTCCTGTTTTTGCTCACCCAGAAACGCTGGTGAAAGTAA
AAGATGCTGAAGATCAGTTGGGTGCACGAGTGGGTTACATCGAACTGGATCTCAACAGCGGTAAGATCCT
TGAGAGTTTTCGCCCCGAAGAACGTTTTCCAATGATGAGCACTTTTAAAGTTCTGCTATGTGGCGCGGTA
TTATCCCGTATTGACGCCGGGCAAGAGCAACTCGGTCGCCGCATACACTATTCTCAGAATGACTTGGTTG
AGTACTCACCAGTCACA
